Addgene plasmid #34398: KHBD00268
Depositing lab: Bart Deplancke. Depositing organization: Swiss Federal Institute of Technology (EPFL). Publication: Automated protein-DNA interaction screening of Drosophila regulatory elements. Korneel Hens, Jean-Daniel Feuz, Alina Isakova, Antonina Lagovitina, Andreas Massouras, Julien Bryois, Patrick Callaerts, Susan E. Celniker, Bart Deplancke. Nat Methods. 2011 Oct 30;8(12):1065-70. 10.1038/nmeth.1763 PubMed 22037703.
Backbone
  Vector backbone: pDONR221
  Backbone manufacturer: Invitrogen
  Backbone size w/o insert (bp): 2536
  Vector type: Gateway Donor Vector
Growth in bacteria
  Bacterial resistance: Kanamycin, 50 μg/mL
  Growth temperature: 37°C
  Growth strain: DH5alpha
  Copy number: High Copy
Gene/Insert
  Gene/Insert name: CG6654 (alt names: FBgn0038301; CG6654)
  Species: D. melanogaster (fly)
  Insert size (bp): 1917
  Entrez Gene: CG6654 (a.k.a. Dmel_CG6654, Dmel\CG6654)
  Cloning method: Gateway Cloning
  Sequencing primers: 5′ M13F; 3′ M13R
Terms and licenses: Academic/Nonprofit Terms; Industry Terms: Not Available to Industry
Depositor comments: Please note that the ORFs in this collection were cloned open-ended (without a stop codon).
How to cite: KHBD00268 was a gift from Bart Deplancke (Addgene plasmid # 34398 ; http://n2t.net/addgene:34398 ; RRID:Addgene_34398)
