[The description below was written by a language model from this plasmid's Addgene catalogue record.]
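Description:
KHBD00268 is a Gateway entry-type clone built in the pDONR221 donor vector backbone (Invitrogen; about 2.5 kb without insert) and carrying the open reading frame of the Drosophila melanogaster gene CG6654 (FBgn0038301) as an insert of roughly 1.9 kb. It is a bacterial cloning plasmid, maintained at high copy number in standard E. coli cloning strains and selected with kanamycin. The insert was introduced by Gateway recombination. In a pDONR221-derived clone, this normally leaves the ORF flanked by attL recombination sites, so it can be moved by an LR reaction into any compatible destination vector. M13 forward and reverse primer sites flank the insert for sequence verification. No feature table accompanies the record, so the exact positions of these elements are not documented here.

The plasmid has no stated promoter driving the insert and no tag or reporter. It serves as a shuttle source for the coding sequence rather than as an expression construct. The depositor notes that the ORFs in this collection were cloned open-ended, without a stop codon, which allows in-frame C-terminal fusions once the ORF is transferred into a destination vector that supplies a tag or fusion domain. The clone belongs to a Drosophila ORF collection associated with work on automated protein–DNA interaction screening of fly regulatory elements. This suggests the ORF is meant to be transferred into vectors suited to such interaction assays, although the record does not name the destination vectors or describe the function of the CG6654 protein.
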