>Addgene plasmid #34398 | KHBD00268 | depositor partial sequence | sequence record 40965 | KHBD00268 sequence 1917 bps
ATGGATGTGGACAAGATCTGTCTTACCTGCCTGAGTTCCACGGGACCACTCCTGTCCATCTACGACGGCG
GATCCGGCAGCTGCCTGGCGGACATGATCCGGGAGTTCACAAAAACCAAGCCCCGCCGCAACGATAATCT
GCCCGAGAAGGTGTGCCTAAGCTGTTTGAGTGAAATCTCCAATTGCTATACCTTCAAGATCAAGTGCGAG
AACTCCAGTCGCACCCTGCGCCAATTGCTGCCGAATGCGTTGCCGGAGGAGCCCGATAGCAAGGTGTCTA
TCAGTTGTCCAGTGGCCACGACGGACCAGGCTGTGCAGACCACTAGCTGGGAGCCGGACAGATGCACAGC
CTCCGTGCAAACGGACGCAGTGACTACCACAGACGCCGAACAGAATACCAGCCTGATTAAGTCAACGATT
TCAGTGGACCTGGACTACGAAGGCGAGGGCGAGGTATTCGATTACGAGCTGCCGGATGAGCCCGTCGAAA
AGACCACCAGCCTCATCCTGCAGGTCCAGGGGAACTTGAAGGACGAAAAGGAAGTTGTGTTTACCCAAAC
CAATGTTATTTACGAAGGCGACGACCACGAGCTGGAACAGCAGATCAGGGAATGTAACCTGGCCATCTTC
GAAGGTGTCGATAACGAGGCGGAGATCATCACAGTAACCGCTCCGCAGGTAACCACCAGAAAGAGCGCTG
CCAAGCTTCTAACGCAGCAGGAAAACGATAAGCATCAGACTCCTGTGGGTTCTAAGGAGGAAGCACGCGA
ATTAGAGAAGGAACAAGTACCTCAGTCGGCTAAGCGCACCTCACGGCGTCGCGGAGTTGTCAAGCAGGAT
GTACCGGCTACACCGCCGTCAGATGCAGAGCCTTCCCCCAAACAGCATCGGTTAGGAACACAGCGAAAAC
TCAGCGCGCCAAGAGCGGGAACAGTAAACGGGCCAAGCACAACGTCAGGAGCAGCTACTACCCCTGAGCT
CAAATATCACTGTGATCGTTGCAATGCGGGATTCGCGGTGGAGAAATCGTTGATGATCCACAGACGCCAA
AAGGGCTGCATTAATCGCAACTACAAGTGCAATGAGTGCGAAAAGGTCTTCGTGTCGCCGGATCACTTGG
CGGAACACCAGGCCAGTCATGGTGCCCACAATTGCCCGGAGTGTGGAATACGCTGTGATTCCAAGGAGGC
ACTTAGCAAGCACATGGTGCAGGGCCACAAGCGGAATCTGCGGAATCAGTGCAATATCTGTCAGAAAGTA
TTCACCATGCTGTCCACGCTGCGTGACCACATGCGCATCCACACCGGCGAGAAACCCTTTGTGTGCAATA
TCTGTGGCAAGAGCTTTACACAGAATGCCAATCTGCGCCAGCACAAGCTGCGTCACTCGGAGACAAAGAG
TTTCAAGTGCGAGCTGTGCCCGCACTCGTTTGTTACCAAGGCGGAACTCACCTCTCATGCACGCACCCAC
ACCGGCGACAAGCCCTTCGAGTGTGAGGTGTGCTTGGCCAGATTCACCACTAGTTGCTCCCTGGCCAAGC
ACAAACGAAAGCACACTGGCGAACGGCCATACGCCTGCGATCTCTGCCCCATGAGATTCACTGCCCTCAA
TGTGCTAAAGAACCACCGAAGGACGCACACAGGTGAGCGGCCGTACGTCTGTCCCTTCTGCTCGAAGACC
TTTACGCAGCGGGGTGACTGCCAGATGCACCAGCGTACACATCAGGGCGAGCGGATCTACATTTGTCCGG
TGTGCAATGAGGAGTTCAAGTCGATGCCCGAGATGCGATCACATCTGGCCGGCCACGAGCAGCACGACAA
ACGCCTGGTGCACTTCACATTTCTAAGCAACAAGGAAAACGGAAGCGGGGCCCTTGAAGAGGAACTTAAC
GAGATGACCGAGTCTGCGCTTATGCTA
