>Addgene plasmid #34398 | KHBD00268 | addgene partial sequence | sequence record 42121 | M13-Rev 5'-CAGGAAACAGCTATGACC-3'
ATTTTATTTTGACTGATAGTGACCTGTTCGTTGCAACAAATTGATAAGCAATGCTTTCTTATAATGCCAA
CTTTGTACAAGAAAGTTGGCAATAGCATAAGCGCAGACTCGGTCATCTCGTTAAGTTCCTCTTCAAGGGC
CCCGCTTCCGTTTTCCTTGTTGCTTAGAAATGTGAAGTGCACCAGGCGTTTGTCGTGCTGCTCGTGGCCG
GCCAGATGTGATCGCATCTCGGGCATCGACTTGAACTCCTCATTGCACACCGGACAAATGTAGATCCGCT
CGCCCTGATGTGTACGCTGGTGCATCTGGCAGTCACCCCGCTGCGTAAAGGTCTTCGAGCAGAAGGGACA
GACGTACGGCCGCTCACCTGTGTGCGTCCTTCGGTGGTTCTTTAGCACATTGAGGGCAGTGAATCTCATG
GGGCAGAGATCGCAGGCGTATGGCCGTTCGCCAGTGTGCTTTCGTTTGTGCTTGGCCAGGGAGCAACTAG
TGGTGAATCTGGCCAAGCACACCTCACACTCGAAGGGCTTGTCGCCGGTGTGGGTGCGTGCATGAGAGGT
GAGTTCCGCCTTGGTAACAAACGAGTGCGGGCACAGCTCGCACTTGAAACTCTTTGTCTCCGAGTGACGC
AGCTTGTGCTGGCGCAGATTGGCATTCTGTGTAAAGCTCTTGCCACAGATATTGCACACAAAGGGTTTCT
CGCCGGTGTGGATGCGCATGTGGTCACGCAGCGTGGACAGCATGGTGAAT
